>Addgene plasmid #63420 | pFusX4-11 | depositor partial sequence | sequence record 105358 | pFusX4_AGG
AGTCTTAAGCGTCTCCCCTGACCCCGGACCAAGTGGTGGCTATCGCCAGCAACATTGGCGGCAAGCAAGC
GCTCGAAACGGTGCAGCGGCTGTTGCCGGTGCTGTGCCAGGACCATGGCCTGACCCCGGACCAAGTGGTG
GCTATCGCCAGCAACAATGGCGGCAAGCAAGCGCTCGAAACGGTGCAGCGGCTGTTGCCGGTGCTGTGCC
AGGACCATGGCCTGACCCCGGACCAAGTGGTGGCTATCGCCAGCAACAATGGCGGCAAGCAAGCGCTCGA
AACGGTGCAGCGGCTGTTGCCGGTGCTGTGCCAGGACCATGGCCGAGACGTC
