>Addgene plasmid #63420 | pFusX4-11 | depositor partial sequence | sequence record 105359 | FusX4
CGTCTCCCCTGACCCCGGACCAAGTGGTGGCTATCGAGACCGGCGCCGCTACGGGCGCGTCCCATTCGCC
ATTCAGGCTGCGCAACTGTTGGGAAGGGCGATCGGTGCGGGCTCTTCGCTATTACGCCAGCTGGCGAAAG
GGGGATGTGCTGCAAGGCGATTAAGTTGGGAACGCCAGGGTTTTCCCAGTCACGACGTTGTAAAACGACG
GCCAGTGAGCGCGCGTAATCGACTCACTATAGGGCGAATTGGGTACCGGGCCCCCCCTCGAGGTCCTCCA
GCTTTTGTTCCCTTTAGTGAGGGTTAATTGCGCGCTTGGCGTAATCATGGTCATAGCTGTTTCCTGTGTG
AAATTGTTATCCGCTCACAATTCCACACAACATACGAGCCGGAAGCATAAAGTGTAAAGCCTGGGGTGCC
TAATGAGTGAGCTAACTCACATTAATTGCGTTGCGCTCACTGCCCGCTTTCCACCGGTGGTCTCTGGCGG
CAAGCAAGCGCTCGAAACGGTGCAGCGGCTGTTGCCGGTGCTGTGCCAGGACCATGGCCGAGACGTCTAG
ACCAGCCAGGACAGAAATGCCTCGACTTCGCTGCTACCCAAGGTTGCCGGGTGACGCACACCGTGGAAAC
GGATGAAGGCACGAACCCAGTGGACATAAGCCTGTTCGGTTCGTAAGCTGTAATGCAAGTAGCGTATGCG
CTCACGCAACTGGTCCAGAACCTTGACCGAACGCAGCGGTGGTAACGGCGCAGTGGCGGTTTTCATGGCT
TGTTATGACTGTTTTTTTGGGGTACAGTCTATGCCTCGGGCATCCAAGCAGCAAGCGCGTTACGCCGTGG
GTCGATGTTTGATGTTATGGAGCAGCAACGATGTTACGCAGCAGGGCAGTCGCCCTAAAACAAAGTTAAA
CATTATGAGGGAAGCGGTGATCGCCGAAGTATCGACTCAACTATCAGAGGTAGTTGGCGTCATCGAGCGC
CATCTCGAACCGACGTTGCTGGCCGTACATTTGTACGGCTCCGCAGTGGATGGCGGCCTGAAGCCACACA
GTGATATTGATTTGCTGGTTACGGTGACCGTAAGGCTTGATGAAACAACGCGGCGAGCTTTGATCAACGA
CCTTTTGGAAACTTCGGCTTCCCCTGGAGAGAGCGAGATTCTCCGCGCTGTAGAAGTCACCATTGTTGTG
CACGACGACATCATTCCGTGGCGTTATCCAGCTAAGCGCGAACTGCAATTTGGAGAATGGCAGCGCAATG
ACATTCTTGCAGGTATCTTCGAGCCAGCCACGATCGACATTGATCTGGCTATCTTGCTGACAAAAGCAAG
AGAACATAGCGTTGCCTTGGTAGGTCCAGCGGCGGAGGAACTCTTTGATCCGGTTCCTGAACAGGATCTA
TTTGAGGCGCTAAATGAAACCTTAACGCTATGGAACTCGCCGCCCGACTGGGCTGGCGATGAGCGAAATG
TAGTGCTTACGTTGTCCCGCATTTGGTACAGCGCAGTAACCGGCAAAATCGCGCCGAAGGATGTCGCTGC
CGACTGGGCAATGGAGCGCCTGCCGGCCCAGTATCAGCCCGTCATACTTGAAGCTAGACAGGCTTATCTT
GGACAAGAAGAAGATCGCTTGGCCTCGCGCGCAGATCAGTTGGAAGAATTTGTCCACTACGTGAAAGGCG
AGATCACCAAGGTAGTCGGCAAATAACCCTCGAGCCACCCATGACCAAAATCCCTTAACGTGAGTTACGC
GTCGTTCCACTGAGCGTCAGACCCCGTAGAAAAGATCAAAGGATCTTCTTGAGATCCTTTTTTTCTGCGC
GTAATCTGCTGCTTGCAAACAAAAAAACCACCGCTACCAGCGGTGGTTTGTTTGCCGGATCAAGAGCTAC
CAACTCTTTTTCCGAAGGTAACTGGCTTCAGCAGAGCGCAGATACCAAATACTGTCCTTCTAGTGTAGCC
GTAGTTAGGCCACCACTTCAAGAACTCTGTAGCACCGCCTACATACCTCGCTCTGCTAATCCTGTTACCA
GTGGCTGCTGCCAGTGGCGATAAGTCGTGTCTTACCGGGTTGGACTCAAGACGATAGTTACCGGATAAGG
CGCAGCGGTCGGGCTGAACGGGGGGTTCGTGCACACAGCCCAGCTTGGAGCGAACGACCTACACCGAACT
GAGATACCTACAGCGTGAGCATTGAGAAAGCGCCACGCTTCCCGAAGGGAGAAAGGCGGACAGGTATCCG
GTAAGCGGCAGGGTCGGAACAGGAGAGCGCACGAGGGAGCTTCCAGGGGGAAACGCCTGGTATCTTTATA
GTCCTGTCGGGTTTCGCCACCTCTGACTTGAGCGTCGATTTTTGTGATGCTCGTCAGGGGGGCGGAGCCT
ATGGAAAAACGCCAGCAACGCGGCCTTTTTACGGTTCCTGGCCTTTTGCTGGCCTTTTGCTCACATGTTC
TTTCCTGCGTTATCCCCTGATTCTGTGGATAACCGTATTACCGCCTTTGAGTGAGCTGATACCGCTCGCC
GCAGCCGAACGACCGAGCGCAGCGAGTCAGTGAGCGAGGAAGCGGAAGAGCGCCCAATACGCAAACCGCC
TCTCCCCGCGCGTTGGCCGATTCATTAATGCAGCTGGCACGACAGGTTTCCCGACTGGAAAGCGGGCAGT
GAGCGCAACGCAATTAATACGCGTACCGCTAGCCAGGAAGAGTTTGTAGAAACGCAAAAAGGCCATCCGT
CAGGATGGCCTTCTGCTTAGTTTGATGCCTGGCAGTTTATGGCGGGCGTCCTGCCCGCCACCCTCCGGGC
CGTTGCTTCACAACGTTCAAATCCGCTCCCGGCGGATTTGTCCTACTCAGGAGAGCGTTCACCGACAAAC
AACAGATAAAACGAAAGGCCCAGTCTTCCGACTGAGCCTTTCGTTTTATTTGATGCCTGGCAGTTCCCTA
CTCTCGCGTTAACGCTAGCATGGATGTTTTCCCAGTCACGACGTTGTAAAACGACGGCCAGTCTTAAG
