>Addgene plasmid #63420 | pFusX4-11 | addgene partial sequence | sequence record 116038 | pCR8_R1 5'-cgaaccgaacaggcttatgt-3'
GGTGTGCGTCACCCGGCAACCTTGGGTAGCAGCGAAGTCGAGGCATTTCTGTCCTGGCTGGTCTAGACGT
CTCGGCCATGGTCCTGGCACAGCACCGGCAACAGCCGCTGCACCGTTTCGAGCGCTTGCTTGCCGCCATT
GTTGCTGGCGATAGCCACCACTTGGTCCGGGGTCAGGCCATGGTCCTGGCACAGCACCGGCAACAGCCGC
TGCACCGTTTCGAGCGCTTGCTTGCCGCCATTGTTGCTGGCGATAGCCACCACTTGGTCCGGGGTCAGGC
CATGGTCCTGGCACAGCACCGGCAACAGCCGCTGCACCGTTTCGAGCGCTTGCTTGCCGCCAATGTTGCT
GGCGATAGCCACCACTTGGTCCGGGGTCAGGGGAGACGCTTAAGACTGGCCGTCGTTTTACAACGTCGTG
ACTGGGAAAACATCCATGCTAGCGTTAACGCGAGAGTAGGGAACTGCCAGGCATCAAATAAAACGAAAGG
CTCAGTCGGAAGACTGGGCCTTTCGTTTTATCTGTTGTTTGTCGGTGAACGCTCTCCTGAGTAGGACAAA
TCCGCCGGGAGCGGATTTGAACGTTGTGAAGCAACGGCCCGGAGGGTGGCGGGCAGGACGCCCGCCATAA
ACTGCCAGGCATCAAACTAAGCAGAAGGCCATCCTGACGGATGGCCTTTTTGCGTTTCTACAAACTCTTC
CTGGCTAGCGGTACGCGTATTAATTGCGTTGCGCTCACTGCCCGCTTTCCAGTCGGGAAACCTGTCGTGC
CAGCTGCATTAATGAATCGGCCAACGCGCGGGGAGAGGCGGTTTGCGTATTGGGCGCTCTTCCGCTTCCT
CGCTCACTGACTCGCTGCGCTCGGTCGTTCGGCTGCGGCGAGCGGTATCAGCTCACTCAAAGGCGGTAAT
ACGGTTATCCACAGAATCA
