[The description below was written by a language model from this plasmid's Addgene catalogue record.]
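Description:
pFusX4-11 is a bacterial library plasmid from the FusX system, a one-step TALE assembly platform for building customised TAL effector arrays for TALENs. It is built on the FusX4 backbone (about 3 kb without insert), is maintained at high copy in standard E. coli cloning strains, and is selected with spectinomycin. The record does not include a feature table, so the origin of replication and other backbone elements are not stated, although the listed sequencing primers are pCR8-type primers flanking the insert.

The payload is a synthetic, pre-assembled trimer of TALE repeat modules carrying the repeat-variable diresidues NI, NN and NN. Under the standard TALE code, NI recognises adenine and NN recognises guanine, which matches the alternative name X4_AGG. According to the record, this trimer occupies RVD positions 10 to 12 of the final TALE array, so the plasmid is one member of a position-specific library in which each clone supplies a different three-base recognition unit. The trimer was inserted through BsaI sites that were destroyed during cloning, as is typical when a type IIS enzyme cuts outside its recognition sequence in Golden Gate-style construction. The enzyme used to release the trimer in later assembly is not given.

In use, a plasmid of this kind is chosen to match the target DNA sequence at positions 10 to 12 and combined with the corresponding trimer plasmids for the other positions and a receiver vector to assemble a complete TALE DNA-binding domain. The plasmid has no stated expression elements and serves as an assembly intermediate for genome editing reagents.
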