Addgene plasmid #63420: pFusX4-11
Purpose: Encodes RVD positions 10-12 in TALEN assembly
Depositing lab: Stephen Ekker. Depositing organization: Mayo Foundation for Medical Education and Research. Publication: FusX: A rapid one-step TALE assembly system for genome science. Ma AC, McNulty MS, Tanya PL, Jarryd CM, Martinez-Galvez G, Argue DP, Lee HB, Urban MD, Bullard CE, Blackburn PR, Man TK, Clark KJ, Ekker SC. Hum Gene Ther. 2016 Jun;27(6):451-63. doi: 10.1089/hum.2015.172 PubMed 26854857.
Backbone
  Vector backbone: FusX4
  Backbone size w/o insert (bp): 3008
  Vector type: TALEN
Growth in bacteria
  Bacterial resistance: Spectinomycin, 50 μg/mL
  Growth temperature: 37°C
  Growth strain: DH5alpha
  Copy number: High Copy
Gene/Insert
  Gene/Insert name: NI NN NN (alt name: X4_AGG)
  Species: Synthetic
  Mutation: none
  Cloning method: Restriction Enzyme; 5′ cloning site BsaI (destroyed during cloning); 3′ cloning site BsaI (destroyed during cloning)
  Sequencing primers: 5′ pCR8_F1; 3′ pCR8_R1
Terms and licenses: Academic/Nonprofit Terms; Industry Terms: Not Available to Industry
How to cite: pFusX4-11 was a gift from Stephen Ekker (Addgene plasmid # 63420 ; http://n2t.net/addgene:63420 ; RRID:Addgene_63420)
